Addgene plasmid #240008: lenti-hygro-sgCNOT3-1
Purpose: Expresses human sgCNOT3 in mammalian cells
Depositing lab: Rui Su. Depositing organization: Beckman Research Institute of the City of Hope. Publication: DDX6 undergoes phase separation to modulate metabolic plasticity and chemoresistance. Bi H, Li W, Ren L, Zhang H, Dong L, Chan A, Wang X, Yang L, Zhang X, Xue M, Qin H, Wu X, Hoeve-Scott JT, Zhang B, Li L, Wunderlich M, Mulloy JC, Rosen ST, Chen J, Li X, Chen CW, Su R. Nat Commun. 2025 Dec 2;17(1):260. doi: 10.1038/s41467-025-66966-4. PubMed 41330929.
Backbone
  Vector backbone: lenti-hygro
  Vector type: Lentiviral
Growth in bacteria
  Bacterial resistance: Ampicillin, 100 μg/mL
  Growth temperature: 37°C
  Growth strain: NEB Stable
  Copy number: High Copy
Gene/Insert
  Gene/Insert name: sgCNOT3
  gRNA/shRNA sequence: GTACTATGTTGACTCATCCC
  Species: H. sapiens (human)
  Cloning method: Unknown
Terms and licenses: Academic/Nonprofit Terms; Industry Terms: Not Available to Industry
How to cite: lenti-hygro-sgCNOT3-1 was a gift from Rui Su (Addgene plasmid # 240008 ; http://n2t.net/addgene:240008 ; RRID:Addgene_240008)
