[The description below was written by a language model from this plasmid's Addgene catalogue record and pLannotate feature annotations shown in this document.]
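Description:
lenti-hygro-sgCNOT3-1 is a third-generation-style, self-inactivating HIV-1 lentiviral transfer plasmid that delivers a single guide RNA against human CNOT3 to mammalian cells. It is built on the lenti-hygro backbone and is maintained in E. coli as a high-copy plasmid through a ColE1/pUC-type origin with ampicillin selection (AmpR under its own bla promoter); an f1 origin is also present. The viral genome is transcribed in packaging cells from a CMV enhancer/promoter fused to a truncated 5' LTR. It carries the Ψ packaging signal with a short gag fragment, the Rev response element for Rev-dependent nuclear export, and the cPPT/CTS, which aids nuclear import of the reverse-transcribed genome. It ends in a ΔU3 3' LTR that inactivates LTR promoter activity after integration, followed by a bGH polyadenylation signal.

Between the LTRs sit two expression units. A human U6 RNA polymerase III promoter drives the CNOT3-targeting spacer fused to the Streptococcus pyogenes Cas9 guide RNA scaffold. Downstream, an EF-1α core promoter drives the hygromycin resistance gene (HygR), followed by a WPRE that enhances transcript stability and expression. No Cas9 coding sequence is annotated, so the nuclease must be supplied separately, for example from a Cas9-expressing cell line. Outside the viral region, the backbone also holds an SV40 promoter/EM7-driven BleoR cassette with an SV40 poly(A) signal, which would not be packaged into virus. The "-1" in the name suggests it is one of several CNOT3 guides. The construct is suited to producing lentivirus for stable, hygromycin-selectable CRISPR targeting of CNOT3 in human cells.
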