Features (pLannotate 1.2.2; 32 found; start..end, strand, type, name):
     31..83      -  misc_feature   bom (fragment): basis of mobility region from pBR322
    242..621     +  enhancer       CMV enhancer: human cytomegalovirus immediate early enhancer
    622..821     +  promoter       CMV promoter: human cytomegalovirus (CMV) immediate early promoter
    839..1019    +  LTR            5' LTR (truncated): truncated 5' long terminal repeat (LTR) from HIV-1
   1066..1191    +  misc_feature   HIV-1 Ψ: packaging signal of human immunodeficiency virus type 1
   1175..1538    +  CDS            HIV-1 gag (fragment): gag protein from human immunodeficiency virus 1; gag
   1684..1917    +  misc_feature   RRE: The Rev response element (RRE) of HIV-1 allows for Rev-dependent mRNA export from the nucleus to the cytoplasm.
   2294..2394    +  CDS            Rev (fragment): human immunodeficiency virus 1 (HIV-1) Rev protein; rev; enhances nuclear export of unspliced and incompletely spliced viral mRNAs
   2444..2561    +  misc_feature   cPPT/CTS: central polypurine tract and central termination sequence of HIV-1
   2612..2852    +  promoter       U6 promoter: RNA polymerase III promoter for human U6 snRNA
   2882..2957    +  misc_RNA       gRNA scaffold: guide RNA scaffold for the Streptococcus pyogenes CRISPR/Cas9 system
   2975..2993    +  CDS            small t antigen (fragment): SV40 (simian virus 40) small t antigen
   3019..3230    +  promoter       EF-1α core promoter: core promoter for human elongation factor EF-1α
   3255..4238    +  CDS            HygR: aminoglycoside phosphotransferase from E. coli; aph(4)-Ia; confers resistance to hygromycin
   4254..4842    +  misc_feature   WPRE: woodchuck hepatitis virus posttranscriptional regulatory element
   4893..4912    +  misc_feature   cPPT/CTS (fragment): central polypurine tract and central termination sequence of HIV-1
   4914..5147    +  LTR            3' LTR (ΔU3): self-inactivating 3' long terminal repeat (LTR) from HIV-1
   5179..5403    +  polyA_signal   bGH poly(A) signal: bovine growth hormone polyadenylation signal
   5407..5428    +  promoter       SV40 promoter (fragment): SV40 enhancer and early promoter
   5449..5877    +  rep_origin     f1 ori (sequence partly withheld): f1 bacteriophage origin of replication; arrow indicates direction of (+) strand synthesis
   5891..6220    +  promoter       SV40 promoter: SV40 enhancer and early promoter
   6268..6315    +  promoter       EM7 promoter: synthetic bacterial promoter&nbsp
   6334..6708    +  CDS            BleoR: antibiotic-binding protein; Sh ble from Streptoalloteichus hindustanus; confers resistance to bleomycin, phleomycin, and Zeocin™
   6718..6843    +  CDS            ble (fragment): BLE_KLEPN - Experimental evidence at protein level: Swiss-Prot protein existence level 1. Binding protein with a strong affinity to the bleomycin family of antibiotics. Binds to CL990; an antimitotic-antibiotic compound. From Klebsiella pneumoniae.
   6838..6959    +  polyA_signal   SV40 poly(A) signal: SV40 polyadenylation signal
   7032..7048    -  protein_bind   lac operator: The lac repressor binds to the lac operator to inhibit transcription in E. coli. This inhibition can be relieved by adding lactose or isopropyl-β-D-thiogalactopyranoside (IPTG). lac repressor encoded by lacI
   7056..7086    -  promoter       lac promoter: promoter for the E. coli lac operon
   7101..7122    -  protein_bind   CAP binding site: CAP binding activates transcription in the presence of cAMP. E. coli catabolite activator protein
   7135..7227    -  CDS            lacI (fragment): lac repressor; lacI; The lac repressor binds to the lac operator to inhibit transcription in E. coli. This inhibition can be relieved by adding lactose or isopropyl-β-D-thiogalactopyranoside (IPTG).
   7410..7998    -  rep_origin     ori: high-copy-number ColE1/pMB1/pBR322/pUC origin of replication
   8169..9029    -  CDS            AmpR: β-lactamase; bla; confers resistance to ampicillin, carbenicillin, and related antibiotics
   9030..9134    -  promoter       AmpR promoter: bla
>Addgene plasmid #240008 | lenti-hygro-sgCNOT3-1 | addgene full sequence | sequence record 476602 | Addgene NGS Result
GTCGACGGATCGGGAGATCTCCCGATCCCCTATGGTGCACTCTCAGTACAATCTGCTCTGATGCCGCATA
GTTAAGCCAGTATCTGCTCCCTGCTTGTGTGTTGGAGGTCGCTGAGTAGTGCGCGAGCAAAATTTAAGCT
ACAACAAGGCAAGGCTTGACCGACAATTGCATGAAGAATCTGCTTAGGGTTAGGCGTTTTGCGCTGCTTC
GCGATGTACGGGCCAGATATACGCGCGCGTTGACATTGATTATTGACTAGTTATTAATAGTAATCAATTA
CGGGGTCATTAGTTCATAGCCCATATATGGAGTTCCGCGTTACATAACTTACGGTAAATGGCCCGCCTGG
CTGACCGCCCAACGACCCCCGCCCATTGACGTCAATAATGACGTATGTTCCCATAGTAACGCCAATAGGG
ACTTTCCATTGACGTCAATGGGTGGAGTATTTACGGTAAACTGCCCACTTGGCAGTACATCAAGTGTATC
ATATGCCAAGTACGCCCCCTATTGACGTCAATGACGGTAAATGGCCCGCCTGGCATTATGCCCAGTACAT
GACCTTATGGGACTTTCCTACTTGGCAGTACATCTACGTATTAGTCATCGCTATTACCATGGTGATGCGG
TTTTGGCAGTACATCAATGGGCGTGGATAGCGGTTTGACTCACGGGGATTTCCAAGTCTCCACCCCATTG
ACGTCAATGGGAGTTTGTTTTGGCACCAAAATCAACGGGACTTTCCAAAATGTCGTAACAACTCCGCCCC
ATTGACGCAAATGGGCGGTAGGCGTGTACGGTGGGAGGTCTATATAAGCAGCGCGTTTTGCCTGTACTGG
GTCTCTCTGGTTAGACCAGATCTGAGCCTGGGAGCTCTCTGGCTAACTAGGGAACCCACTGCTTAAGCCT
CAATAAAGCTTGCCTTGAGTGCTTCAAGTAGTGTGTGCCCGTCTGTTGTGTGACTCTGGTAACTAGAGAT
CCCTCAGACCCTTTTAGTCAGTGTGGAAAATCTCTAGCAGTGGCGCCCGAACAGGGACTTGAAAGCGAAA
GGGAAACCAGAGGAGCTCTCTCGACGCAGGACTCGGCTTGCTGAAGCGCGCACGGCAAGAGGCGAGGGGC
GGCGACTGGTGAGTACGCCAAAAATTTTGACTAGCGGAGGCTAGAAGGAGAGAGATGGGTGCGAGAGCGT
CAGTATTAAGCGGGGGAGAATTAGATCGCGATGGGAAAAAATTCGGTTAAGGCCAGGGGGAAAGAAAAAA
TATAAATTAAAACATATAGTATGGGCAAGCAGGGAGCTAGAACGATTCGCAGTTAATCCTGGCCTGTTAG
AAACATCAGAAGGCTGTAGACAAATACTGGGACAGCTACAACCATCCCTTCAGACAGGATCAGAAGAACT
TAGATCATTATATAATACAGTAGCAACCCTCTATTGTGTGCATCAAAGGATAGAGATAAAAGACACCAAG
GAAGCTTTAGACAAGATAGAGGAAGAGCAAAACAAAAGTAAGACCACCGCACAGCAAGCGGCCGCTGATC
TTCAGACCTGGAGGAGGAGATATGAGGGACAATTGGAGAAGTGAATTATATAAATATAAAGTAGTAAAAA
TTGAACCATTAGGAGTAGCACCCACCAAGGCAAAGAGAAGAGTGGTGCAGAGAGAAAAAAGAGCAGTGGG
AATAGGAGCTTTGTTCCTTGGGTTCTTGGGAGCAGCAGGAAGCACTATGGGCGCAGCGTCAATGACGCTG
ACGGTACAGGCCAGACAATTATTGTCTGGTATAGTGCAGCAGCAGAACAATTTGCTGAGGGCTATTGAGG
CGCAACAGCATCTGTTGCAACTCACAGTCTGGGGCATCAAGCAGCTCCAGGCAAGAATCCTGGCTGTGGA
AAGATACCTAAAGGATCAACAGCTCCTGGGGATTTGGGGTTGCTCTGGAAAACTCATTTGCACCACTGCT
GTGCCTTGGAATGCTAGTTGGAGTAATAAATCTCTGGAACAGATTTGGAATCACACGACCTGGATGGAGT
GGGACAGAGAAATTAACAATTACACAAGCTTAATACACTCCTTAATTGAAGAATCGCAAAACCAGCAAGA
AAAGAATGAACAAGAATTATTGGAATTAGATAAATGGGCAAGTTTGTGGAATTGGTTTAACATAACAAAT
TGGCTGTGGTATATAAAATTATTCATAATGATAGTAGGAGGCTTGGTAGGTTTAAGAATAGTTTTTGCTG
TACTTTCTATAGTGAATAGAGTTAGGCAGGGATATTCACCATTATCGTTTCAGACCCACCTCCCAACCCC
GAGGGGACCCGACAGGCCCGAAGGAATAGAAGAAGAAGGTGGAGAGAGAGACAGAGACAGATCCATTCGA
TTAGTGAACGGATCGGCACTGCGTGCGCCAATTCTGCAGACAAATGGCAGTATTCATCCACAATTTTAAA
AGAAAAGGGGGGATTGGGGGGTACAGTGCAGGGGAAAGAATAGTAGACATAATAGCAACAGACATACAAA
CTAAAGAATTACAAAAACAAATTACAAAAATTCAAAATTTTCGGGTTTATTACAGGGACAGCAGAGATCC
AGTTTGGTTAATTAAGGTACCGAGGGCCTATTTCCCATGATTCCTTCATATTTGCATATACGATACAAGG
CTGTTAGAGAGATAATTAGAATTAATTTGACTGTAAACACAAAGATATTAGTACAAAATACGTGACGTAG
AAAGTAATAATTTCTTGGGTAGTTTGCAGTTTTAAAATTATGTTTTAAAATGGACTATCATATGCTTACC
GTAACTTGAAAGTATTTCGATTTCTTGGCTTTATATATCTTGTGGAAAGGACGAAACACCGGTACTATGT
TGACTCATCCCGTTTTAGAGCTAGAAATAGCAAGTTAAAATAAGGCTAGTCCGTTATCAACTTGAAAAAG
TGGCACCGAGTCGGTGCTTTTTTGAATTCGCTAGCTAGGTCTTGAAAGGAGTGGGAATTGGCTCCGGTGC
CCGTCAGTGGGCAGAGCGCACATCGCCCACAGTCCCCGAGAAGTTGGGGGGAGGGGTCGGCAATTGATCC
GGTGCCTAGAGAAGGTGGCGCGGGGTAAACTGGGAAAGTGATGTCGTGTACTGGCTCCGCCTTTTTCCCG
AGGGTGGGGGAGAACCGTATATAAGTGCAGTAGTCGCCGTGAACGTTCTTTTTCGCAACGGGTTTGCCGC
CAGAACACAGGACCGGTTCTAGAGCGCTGCCACCATGAAAAAGCCTGAACTCACCGCGACGTCTGTCGAG
AAGTTTCTGATCGAAAAGTTCGACAGCGTGTCCGACCTGATGCAGCTCTCGGAGGGCGAAGAATCTCGTG
CTTTCAGCTTCGATGTAGGAGGGCGTGGATATGTCCTGCGGGTAAATAGCTGCGCCGATGGTTTCTACAA
AGATCGTTATGTTTATCGGCACTTTGCATCGGCCGCGCTCCCGATTCCGGAAGTGCTTGACATTGGGGAA
TTCAGCGAGAGCCTGACCTATTGCATCTCCCGCCGTGCACAGGGTGTCACGTTGCAAGACCTGCCTGAAA
CCGAACTGCCCGCTGTTCTGCAGCCGGTCGCGGAGGCCATGGATGCGATCGCTGCGGCCGATCTTAGCCA
GACGAGCGGGTTCGGCCCATTCGGACCGCAAGGAATCGGTCAATACACTACATGGCGTGATTTCATATGC
GCGATTGCTGATCCCCATGTGTATCACTGGCAAACTGTGATGGACGACACCGTCAGTGCGTCCGTCGCGC
AGGCTCTCGATGAGCTGATGCTTTGGGCCGAGGACTGCCCCGAAGTCCGGCACCTCGTGCACGCGGATTT
CGGCTCCAACAATGTCCTGACGGACAATGGCCGCATAACAGCGGTCATTGACTGGAGCGAGGCGATGTTC
GGGGATTCCCAATACGAGGTCGCCAACATCTTCTTCTGGAGGCCGTGGTTGGCTTGTATGGAGCAGCAGA
CGCGCTACTTCGAGCGGAGGCATCCGGAGCTTGCAGGATCGCCGCGGCTCCGGGCGTATATGCTCCGCAT
TGGTCTTGACCAACTCTATCAGAGCTTGGTTGACGGCAATTTCGATGATGCAGCTTGGGCGCAGGGTCGA
TGCGACGCAATCGTCCGATCCGGAGCCGGGACTGTCGGGCGTACACAAATCGCCCGCAGAAGCGCGGCCG
TCTGGACCGATGGCTGTGTAGAAGTACTTCGCCGATAGACGCGTTAAGTCGACAATCAACCTCTGGATTA
CAAAATTTGTGAAAGATTGACTGGTATTCTTAACTATGTTGCTCCTTTTACGCTATGTGGATACGCTGCT
TTAATGCCTTTGTATCATGCTATTGCTTCCCGTATGGCTTTCATTTTCTCCTCCTTGTATAAATCCTGGT
TGCTGTCTCTTTATGAGGAGTTGTGGCCCGTTGTCAGGCAACGTGGCGTGGTGTGCACTGTGTTTGCTGA
CGCAACCCCCACTGGTTGGGGCATTGCCACCACCTGTCAGCTCCTTTCCGGGACTTTCGCTTTCCCCCTC
CCTATTGCCACGGCGGAACTCATCGCCGCCTGCCTTGCCCGCTGCTGGACAGGGGCTCGGCTGTTGGGCA
CTGACAATTCCGTGGTGTTGTCGGGGAAATCATCGTCCTTTCCTTGGCTGCTCGCCTGTGTTGCCACCTG
GATTCTGCGCGGGACGTCCTTCTGCTACGTCCCTTCGGCCCTCAATCCAGCGGACCTTCCTTCCCGCGGC
CTGCTGCCGGCTCTGCGGCCTCTTCCGCGTCTTCGCCTTCGCCCTCAGACGAGTCGGATCTCCCTTTGGG
CCGCCTCCCCGCGTCGACTTTAAGACCAATGACTTACAAGGCAGCTGTAGATCTTAGCCACTTTTTAAAA
GAAAAGGGGGGACTGGAAGGGCTAATTCACTCCCAACGAAGACAAGATCTGCTTTTTGCTTGTACTGGGT
CTCTCTGGTTAGACCAGATCTGAGCCTGGGAGCTCTCTGGCTAACTAGGGAACCCACTGCTTAAGCCTCA
ATAAAGCTTGCCTTGAGTGCTTCAAGTAGTGTGTGCCCGTCTGTTGTGTGACTCTGGTAACTAGAGATCC
CTCAGACCCTTTTAGTCAGTGTGGAAAATCTCTAGCAGGGCCCGTTTAAACCCGCTGATCAGCCTCGACT
GTGCCTTCTAGTTGCCAGCCATCTGTTGTTTGCCCCTCCCCCGTGCCTTCCTTGACCCTGGAAGGTGCCA
CTCCCACTGTCCTTTCCTAATAAAATGAGGAAATTGCATCGCATTGTCTGAGTAGGTGTCATTCTATTCT
GGGGGGTGGGGTGGGGCAGGACAGCAAGGGGGAGGATTGGGAAGACAATAGCAGGCATGCTGGGGATGCG
GTGGGCTCTATGGCTTCTGAGGCGGAAAGAACCAGCTGGGGCTCTAGGGGGTATCCCC
[124 nt withheld, positions 5449-5572]
C
[91 nt withheld, positions 5574-5664]
A
[49 nt withheld, positions 5666-5714]
CCTTTGACGTTGGAGTCCACGTTCTTT
[37 nt withheld, positions 5742-5778]
ACCCTATCTCGGTCTATTCTTTTGATTTATAAGGGATTTTGCCGATTTCGGCCTATTGGTTAAAAAATGA
GCTGATTTAACAAAAATTTAACGCGAATTAATTCTGTGGAATGTGTGTCAGTTAGGGTGTGGAAAGTCCC
CAGGCTCCCCAGCAGGCAGAAGTATGCAAAGCATGCATCTCAATTAGTCAGCAACCAGGTGTGGAAAGTC
CCCAGGCTCCCCAGCAGGCAGAAGTATGCAAAGCATGCATCTCAATTAGTCAGCAACCATAGTCCCGCCC
CTAACTCCGCCCATCCCGCCCCTAACTCCGCCCAGTTCCGCCCATTCTCCGCCCCATGGCTGACTAATTT
TTTTTATTTATGCAGAGGCCGAGGCCGCCTCTGCCTCTGAGCTATTCCAGAAGTAGTGAGGAGGCTTTTT
TGGAGGCCTAGGCTTTTGCAAAAAGCTCCCGGGAGCTTGTATATCCATTTTCGGATCTGATCAGCACGTG
TTGACAATTAATCATCGGCATAGTATATCGGCATAGTATAATACGACAAGGTGAGGAACTAAACCATGGC
CAAGTTGACCAGTGCCGTTCCGGTGCTCACCGCGCGCGACGTCGCCGGAGCGGTCGAGTTCTGGACCGAC
CGGCTCGGGTTCTCCCGGGACTTCGTGGAGGACGACTTCGCCGGTGTGGTCCGGGACGACGTGACCCTGT
TCATCAGCGCGGTCCAGGACCAGGTGGTGCCGGACAACACCCTGGCCTGGGTGTGGGTGCGCGGCCTGGA
CGAGCTGTACGCCGAGTGGTCGGAGGTCGTGTCCACGAACTTCCGGGACGCCTCCGGGCCGGCCATGACC
GAGATCGGCGAGCAGCCGTGGGGGCGGGAGTTCGCCCTGCGCGACCCGGCCGGCAACTGCGTGCACTTCG
TGGCCGAGGAGCAGGACTGACACGTGCTACGAGATTTCGATTCCACCGCCGCCTTCTATGAAAGGTTGGG
CTTCGGAATCGTTTTCCGGGACGCCGGCTGGATGATCCTCCAGCGCGGGGATCTCATGCTGGAGTTCTTC
GCCCACCCCAACTTGTTTATTGCAGCTTATAATGGTTACAAATAAAGCAATAGCATCACAAATTTCACAA
ATAAAGCATTTTTTTCACTGCATTCTAGTTGTGGTTTGTCCAAACTCATCAATGTATCTTATCATGTCTG
TATACCGTCGACCTCTAGCTAGAGCTTGGCGTAATCATGGTCATAGCTGTTTCCTGTGTGAAATTGTTAT
CCGCTCACAATTCCACACAACATACGAGCCGGAAGCATAAAGTGTAAAGCCTGGGGTGCCTAATGAGTGA
GCTAACTCACATTAATTGCGTTGCGCTCACTGCCCGCTTTCCAGTCGGGAAACCTGTCGTGCCAGCTGCA
TTAATGAATCGGCCAACGCGCGGGGAGAGGCGGTTTGCGTATTGGGCGCTCTTCCGCTTCCTCGCTCACT
GACTCGCTGCGCTCGGTCGTTCGGCTGCGGCGAGCGGTATCAGCTCACTCAAAGGCGGTAATACGGTTAT
CCACAGAATCAGGGGATAACGCAGGAAAGAACATGTGAGCAAAAGGCCAGCAAAAGGCCAGGAACCGTAA
AAAGGCCGCGTTGCTGGCGTTTTTCCATAGGCTCCGCCCCCCTGACGAGCATCACAAAAATCGACGCTCA
AGTCAGAGGTGGCGAAACCCGACAGGACTATAAAGATACCAGGCGTTTCCCCCTGGAAGCTCCCTCGTGC
GCTCTCCTGTTCCGACCCTGCCGCTTACCGGATACCTGTCCGCCTTTCTCCCTTCGGGAAGCGTGGCGCT
TTCTCATAGCTCACGCTGTAGGTATCTCAGTTCGGTGTAGGTCGTTCGCTCCAAGCTGGGCTGTGTGCAC
GAACCCCCCGTTCAGCCCGACCGCTGCGCCTTATCCGGTAACTATCGTCTTGAGTCCAACCCGGTAAGAC
ACGACTTATCGCCACTGGCAGCAGCCACTGGTAACAGGATTAGCAGAGCGAGGTATGTAGGCGGTGCTAC
AGAGTTCTTGAAGTGGTGGCCTAACTACGGCTACACTAGAAGAACAGTATTTGGTATCTGCGCTCTGCTG
AAGCCAGTTACCTTCGGAAAAAGAGTTGGTAGCTCTTGATCCGGCAAACAAACCACCGCTGGTAGCGGTG
GTTTTTTTGTTTGCAAGCAGCAGATTACGCGCAGAAAAAAAGGATCTCAAGAAGATCCTTTGATCTTTTC
TACGGGGTCTGACGCTCAGTGGAACGAAAACTCACGTTAAGGGATTTTGGTCATGAGATTATCAAAAAGG
ATCTTCACCTAGATCCTTTTAAATTAAAAATGAAGTTTTAAATCAATCTAAAGTATATATGAGTAAACTT
GGTCTGACAGTTACCAATGCTTAATCAGTGAGGCACCTATCTCAGCGATCTGTCTATTTCGTTCATCCAT
AGTTGCCTGACTCCCCGTCGTGTAGATAACTACGATACGGGAGGGCTTACCATCTGGCCCCAGTGCTGCA
ATGATACCGCGAGACCCACGCTCACCGGCTCCAGATTTATCAGCAATAAACCAGCCAGCCGGAAGGGCCG
AGCGCAGAAGTGGTCCTGCAACTTTATCCGCCTCCATCCAGTCTATTAATTGTTGCCGGGAAGCTAGAGT
AAGTAGTTCGCCAGTTAATAGTTTGCGCAACGTTGTTGCCATTGCTACAGGCATCGTGGTGTCACGCTCG
TCGTTTGGTATGGCTTCATTCAGCTCCGGTTCCCAACGATCAAGGCGAGTTACATGATCCCCCATGTTGT
GCAAAAAAGCGGTTAGCTCCTTCGGTCCTCCGATCGTTGTCAGAAGTAAGTTGGCCGCAGTGTTATCACT
CATGGTTATGGCAGCACTGCATAATTCTCTTACTGTCATGCCATCCGTAAGATGCTTTTCTGTGACTGGT
GAGTACTCAACCAAGTCATTCTGAGAATAGTGTATGCGGCGACCGAGTTGCTCTTGCCCGGCGTCAATAC
GGGATAATACCGCGCCACATAGCAGAACTTTAAAAGTGCTCATCATTGGAAAACGTTCTTCGGGGCGAAA
ACTCTCAAGGATCTTACCGCTGTTGAGATCCAGTTCGATGTAACCCACTCGTGCACCCAACTGATCTTCA
GCATCTTTTACTTTCACCAGCGTTTCTGGGTGAGCAAAAACAGGAAGGCAAAATGCCGCAAAAAAGGGAA
TAAGGGCGACACGGAAATGTTGAATACTCATACTCTTCCTTTTTCAATATTATTGAAGCATTTATCAGGG
TTATTGTCTCATGAGCGGATACATATTTGAATGTATTTAGAAAAATAAACAAATAGGGGTTCCGCGCACA
TTTCCCCGAAAAGTGCCACCTGAC
